Addgene plasmid #160430: pMJB1-RPL1B-Cl
Purpose: Expresses "cre-less" yeast RPL1B tagged with mCherry under the GAL1 promoter
Depositing lab: Gary Stormo. Depositing organization: Washington University in Saint Louis. Publication: Autoregulation of yeast ribosomal proteins discovered by efficient search for feedback regulation. Roy B, Granas D, Bragg F Jr, Cher JAY, White MA, Stormo GD. Commun Biol. 2020 Dec 11;3(1):761. doi: 10.1038/s42003-020-01494-z. PubMed 33311538.
Backbone
  Vector backbone: pMJB1
  Backbone size w/o insert (bp): 6401
  Total vector size (bp): 7052
  Vector type: Yeast Expression
  Selectable markers: URA3
Growth in bacteria
  Bacterial resistance: Ampicillin, 100 μg/mL
  Growth temperature: 37°C
  Growth strain: DH5alpha
  Copy number: Unknown
Gene/Insert
  Gene/Insert name: RPL1B
  Species: S. cerevisiae (budding yeast)
  Insert size (bp): 651
  Mutation: Removed introns, shuffled codons to vary nucleotide sequence but maintain amino acid sequence
  GenBank ID: NC_001139.9
  Promoter: S. cerevisiae GAL1
  Tag / fusion protein: mCherry (C terminal on backbone)
  Cloning method: Gibson Cloning
  Sequencing primers: 5′ CTTTAACGTCAAGGAGAAGGTT; 3′ TGATGATGGCCATGTTATCC
Terms and licenses: Academic/Nonprofit Terms; Industry Terms: Not Available to Industry
Depositor comments: Please visit https://www.biorxiv.org/content/10.1101/2020.05.11.089300v1 for bioRxiv preprint.
How to cite: pMJB1-RPL1B-Cl was a gift from Gary Stormo (Addgene plasmid # 160430 ; http://n2t.net/addgene:160430 ; RRID:Addgene_160430)
