[The description below was written by a language model from this plasmid's Addgene catalogue record and pLannotate feature annotations shown in this document.]
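Description:
pMJB1-RPL1B-Cl is a yeast expression shuttle plasmid of about 7 kb, built on the pMJB1 backbone, that produces the Saccharomyces cerevisiae large-subunit ribosomal protein Rpl1B fused to mCherry. In E. coli it replicates from a high-copy ColE1/pUC-type origin and is selected with ampicillin through the bla gene. An f1 origin and remnants of a lacZα/lac promoter region flanked by T7 and T3 promoters point to a pRS-type phagemid ancestry. In yeast, a CEN6/ARS element maintains it as a stable, low-copy centromeric plasmid, and the URA3 marker provides selection on medium lacking uracil and allows counterselection with 5-FOA.

The 651 bp insert sits directly downstream of the galactose-inducible, Gal4-regulated GAL1 promoter and reads in frame through a short linker into mCherry, which the backbone supplies as a C-terminal tag. The "Cl" ("cre-less") version of the coding sequence has had introns removed and its codons shuffled, so the nucleotide sequence differs from the native gene while the amino acid sequence is unchanged. Here "cre" does not refer to Cre recombinase; it most likely denotes cis-regulatory elements, although the record does not spell this out. The annotation tool labels the ORF as RPL1A, presumably because the two paralogues encode the same or a nearly identical protein. Short yeast-derived fragments downstream of mCherry probably represent a terminator region, though none is annotated explicitly.

The associated study concerns feedback autoregulation of yeast ribosomal proteins. In that context, the plasmid appears intended for inducible, fluorescently trackable overexpression of Rpl1B from a transcript lacking native regulatory sequence. The sequenced record is 30 bp shorter than the depositor's, which carries an additional partial T3 promoter annotation.
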