Features (pLannotate 1.2.2; 25 found; start..end, strand, type, name):
      1..651     +  CDS            RPL1A: RL1A_YEAST - Also known as SSM1, SSM1A. Experimental evidence at protein level: Swiss-Prot protein existence level 1. Component of the ribosome, a large ribonucleoprotein complex responsible for the synthesis of proteins in the cell. The small ribosomal subunit (SSU) binds messenger RNAs (mRNAs) and translates the encoded message by selecting cognate aminoacyl-transfer RNA (tRNA) molecules. The large subunit (LSU) contains the ribosomal catalytic site termed the peptidyl transferase center (PTC), which catalyzes the formation of peptide bonds, thereby polymerizing the amino acids delivered by
    652..670     +  CDS            VN155(I152L) (fragment): improved N-terminal fragment of mVenus for use in bimolecular fluorescence complementation (BiFC) (Kodama and Hu, 2010)
    676..1380    +  CDS            mCherry: mCherry is a basic (constitutively fluorescent) red fluorescent protein published in 2004, derived from Discosoma sp.. It is reported to be a very rapidly-maturing monomer with low acid sensitivity.
   1567..1589    +  CDS            3xHA (fragment): three tandem HA epitope tags
   1601..1753    +  CDS            YO201_YEAST (fragment): Protein uncertain: Swiss-Prot protein existence level 5. From Saccharomyces cerevisiae (strain ATCC 204508 / S288c) (Baker's yeast).
   1772..1789    -  promoter       T3 promoter (fragment): promoter for bacteriophage T3 RNA polymerase
   1802..1820    -  promoter       T3 promoter: promoter for bacteriophage T3 RNA polymerase
   1865..1881    -  protein_bind   lac operator: The lac repressor binds to the lac operator to inhibit transcription in E. coli. This inhibition can be relieved by adding lactose or isopropyl-β-D-thiogalactopyranoside (IPTG). lac repressor encoded by lacI
   1889..1919    -  promoter       lac promoter: promoter for the E. coli lac operon
   1934..1955    -  protein_bind   CAP binding site: CAP binding activates transcription in the presence of cAMP. E. coli catabolite activator protein
   1968..2060    -  CDS            lacI (fragment): lac repressor; lacI; The lac repressor binds to the lac operator to inhibit transcription in E. coli. This inhibition can be relieved by adding lactose or isopropyl-β-D-thiogalactopyranoside (IPTG).
   2243..2831    -  rep_origin     ori: high-copy-number ColE1/pMB1/pBR322/pUC origin of replication
   3002..3862    -  CDS            AmpR: β-lactamase; bla; confers resistance to ampicillin, carbenicillin, and related antibiotics
   3863..3967    -  promoter       AmpR promoter: bla
   4004..4507    +  misc_feature   CEN/ARS: S. cerevisiae CEN6 centromere fused to an autonomously replicating sequence
   4576..4611    +  CDS            rop (fragment): Rop protein, which maintains plasmids at low copy number; rop
   4713..4760    +  misc_feature   bom (fragment): basis of mobility region from pBR322
   4771..4986    +  promoter       URA3 promoter: S. cerevisiae URA3
   4987..5790    +  CDS            URA3: orotidine-5'-phosphate decarboxylase, required for uracil biosynthesis; S. cerevisiae URA3; yeast auxotrophic marker, counterselectable with 5-fluoroorotic acid (5-FOA)
   5869..5918    +  misc_feature   bom (fragment): basis of mobility region from pBR322
   5919..6374    -  rep_origin     f1 ori (sequence partly withheld): f1 bacteriophage origin of replication; arrow indicates direction of (+) strand synthesis
   6382..6539    -  CDS            lacZα (fragment): LacZα fragment of β-galactosidase; lacZ fragment
   6542..6560    +  promoter       T7 promoter: promoter for bacteriophage T7 RNA polymerase
   6578..6695    +  protein_bind   UAS: upstream activating sequence mediating Gal4-dependent induction Gal4
   6943..7019    +  promoter       TPGI promoter (fragment): S. cerevisiae GAL1 promoter modified to contain two copies of the tet operator (Ellis et al., 2009)
>Addgene plasmid #160430 | pMJB1-RPL1B-Cl | depositor full sequence | sequence record 310781 | pMJB1-RPL1B-Cl sequence 7052 bps
ATGTCCAAGATCACCTCTTCTCAAGTCAGAGAACACGTTAAGGAATTGTTGAAGTATTCTAACGAAACTA
AGAAGAGAAACTTTCTAGAAACCGTTGAATTGCAAGTTGGTTTGAAGAACTACGACCCACAAAGAGACAA
GAGATTCTCTGGTTCCTTGAAGTTGCCTAACTGTCCTAGACCAAACATGTCCATCTGTATCTTCGGTGAT
GCTTTCGATGTTGACAGAGCTAAGTCCTGCGGTGTTGACGCTATGTCCGTTGATGACTTGAAGAAGTTGA
ACAAGAACAAGAAGTTGATTAAGAAGTTGTCTAAGAAGTACAACGCTTTCATCGCTTCCGAAGTTTTGAT
CAAGCAAGTCCCACGTTTGTTGGGTCCACAATTGTCCAAGGCCGGTAAGTTCCCAACCCCAGTTTCTCAC
AACGACGATTTGTATGGTAAGGTTACCGATGTCAGATCTACCATCAAGTTCCAACTAAAGAAGGTCTTGT
GTTTGGCTGTTGCTGTCGGTAACGTCGAAATGGAAGAAGACGTTTTGGTTAACCAAATCTTGATGTCTGT
CAATTTCTTCGTCTCTTTATTGAAGAAGAACTGGCAAAACGTTGGTTCCTTGGTTGTTAAGTCTTCTATG
GGTCCAGCTTTCAGATTGTACGTGAGCAAGGGCGAGGAGCCTAGGGTGAGCAAGGGCGAGGAGGATAACA
TGGCCATCATCAAGGAGTTCATGAGATTCAAGGTGCACATGGAGGGCTCCGTGAACGGCCACGAGTTCGA
GATCGAGGGCGAGGGCGAGGGCAGACCCTACGAGGGCACCCAGACCGCCAAGCTGAAGGTGACCAAGGGT
GGCCCCCTGCCCTTCGCCTGGGACATCCTGTCCCCTCAGTTCATGTACGGCTCCAAGGCCTACGTGAAGC
ACCCCGCCGACATCCCCGACTACTTGAAGCTGTCCTTCCCCGAGGGCTTCAAGTGGGAGAGAGTGATGAA
CTTCGAGGACGGCGGCGTGGTGACCGTGACCCAGGACTCCTCCCTGCAGGACGGCGAGTTCATCTACAAG
GTGAAGTTGAGAGGCACCAACTTCCCCTCCGACGGCCCCGTAATGCAGAAGAAGACCATGGGCTGGGAGG
CCTCCTCCGAGAGAATGTACCCCGAGGACGGCGCCCTGAAGGGCGAGATCAAGCAGAGGCTGAAGCTGAA
GGACGGCGGCCACTACGACGCTGAGGTCAAGACCACCTACAAGGCCAAGAAGCCCGTGCAGCTGCCCGGC
GCCTACAACGTCAACATCAAGTTGGACATCACCTCCCACAACGAGGACTACACCATTGTGGAACAATATG
AAAGAGCTGAAGGTAGACATTCTACTGGTGGTATGGATGAATTGTACAAATAAGCTAGCATAGATTAATT
TAAACAGTATATGTACAGTTTTATATATATATATATATATATATACATATATAAAGAAACCTGTGCGTTT
TTTGTATTTTCAAATACATTTAGTTTTGGCGCCACTTCTATAAAAGGTCTCATGATATTGTTACAGATCT
GTTTAGCTTGCCTCGAGGTCGACTATCCATACGATGTTCCTGATTATGCTTAGTGTACATGACACCGATT
ATTTAAAGCTGCAGCATACGATATATATACATGTGTATATATGTATACCTATGAATGTCAGTAAGTATGT
ATACGAACAGTATGATACTGAAGATGACAAGGTAATGCATCATTCTATACGTGTCATTCTGAACGAGGCG
CGCGGATCCCAGCTTTTGTTCCCTTTAGTGAGGGTTAATCAGCTTTTGTTCCCTTTAGTGAGGGTTAATT
CCGAGCTTGGCGTAATCATGGTCATAGCTGTTTCCTGTGTGAAATTGTTATCCGCTCACAATTCCACACA
ACATAGGAGCCGGAAGCATAAAGTGTAAAGCCTGGGGTGCCTAATGAGTGAGGTAACTCACATTAATTGC
GTTGCGCTCACTGCCCGCTTTCCAGTCGGGAAACCTGTCGTGCCAGCTGCATTAATGAATCGGCCAACGC
GCGGGGAGAGGCGGTTTGCGTATTGGGCGCTCTTCCGCTTCCTCGCTCACTGACTCGCTGCGCTCGGTCG
TTCGGCTGCGGCGAGCGGTATCAGCTCACTCAAAGGCGGTAATACGGTTATCCACAGAATCAGGGGATAA
CGCAGGAAAGAACATGTGAGCAAAAGGCCAGCAAAAGGCCAGGAACCGTAAAAAGGCCGCGTTGCTGGCG
TTTTTCCATAGGCTCGGCCCCCCTGACGAGCATCACAAAAATCGACGCTCAAGTCAGAGGTGGCGAAACC
CGACAGGACTATAAAGATACCAGGCGTTCCCCCCTGGAAGCTCCCTCGTGCGCTCTCCTGTTCCGACCCT
GCCGCTTACCGGATACCTGTCCGCCTTTCTCCCTTCGGGAAGCGTGGCGCTTTCTCAATGCTCACGCTGT
AGGTATCTCAGTTCGGTGTAGGTCGTTCGCTCCAAGCTGGGCTGTGTGCACGAACCCCCCGTTCAGCCCG
ACCGCTGCGCCTTATCCGGTAACTATCGTCTTGAGTCCAACCCGGTAAGACACGACTTATCGCCACTGGC
AGCAGCCACTGGTAACAGGATTAGCAGAGCGAGGTATGTAGGCGGTGCTACAGAGTTCTTGAAGTGGTGG
CCTAACTACGGCTACACTAGAAGGACAGTATTTGGTATCTGCGCTCTGCTGAAGCCAGTTACCTTCGGAA
AAAGAGTTGGTAGCTCTTGATCCGGCAAACAAACCACCGCTGGTAGCGGTGGTTTTTTTGTTTGCAAGCA
GCAGATTACGCGCAGAAAAAAAGGATCTCAAGAAGATCCTTTGATCTTTTCTACGGGGTCTGACGCTCAG
TGGAACGAAAACTCACGTTAAGGGATTTTGGTCATGAGATTATCAAAAAGGATCTTCACCTAGATCCTTT
TAAATTAAAAATGAAGTTTTAAATCAATCTAAAGTATATATGAGTAAACTTGGTCTGACAGTTACCAATG
CTTAATCAGTGAGGCACCTATCTCAGCGATCTGTCTATTTCGTTCATCCATAGTTGCCTGACTGCCCGTC
GTGTAGATAACTACGATACGGGAGGGCTTACCATCTGGCCCCAGTGCTGCAATGATACCGCGAGACCCAC
GCTCACCGGCTCCAGATTTATCAGCAATAAACCAGCCAGCCGGAAGGGCCGAGCGCAGAAGTGGTCCTGC
AACTTTATCCGCCTCCATCCAGTCTATTAATTGTTGCCGGGAAGCTAGAGTAAGTAGTTCGCCAGTTAAT
AGTTTGCGCAACGTTGTTGCCATTGCTACAGGCATCGTGGTGTCACGCTCGTCGTTTGGTATGGCTTCAT
TCAGCTCCGGTTCCCAACGATCAAGGCGAGTTACATGATCCCCCATGTTGTGAAAAAAAGCGGTTAGCTC
CTTCGGTCCTCCGATCGTTGTCAGAAGTAAGTTGGCCGCAGTGTTATCACTCATGGTTATGGCAGCACTG
CATAATTCTCTTACTGTCATGCCATCCGTAAGATGCTTTTCTGTGACTGGTGAGTACTCAACCAAGTCAT
TCTGAGAATAGTGTATGCGGCGACCGAGTTGCTCTTGCCCGGCGTCAATACGGGATAATACCGCGCCACA
TAGCAGAACTTTAAAAGTGCTCATCATTGGAAAACGTTCTTCGGGGCGAAAACTCTCAAGGATCTTACCG
CTGTTGAGATCCAGTTCGATGTAACCCACTCGTGCACCCAACTGATCTTCAGCATCTTTTACTTTCACCA
GCGTTTCTGGGTGAGCAAAAACAGGAAGGCAAAATGCCGCAAAAAAGGGAATAAGGGCGACACGGAAATG
TTGAATACTCATACTCTTCCTTTTTCAATATTATTGAAGCATTTATCAGGGTTATTGTCTCATGAGCGGA
TACATATTTGAATGTATTTAGAAAAATAAACAAATAGGGGTTCCGCGCACATTTCCCCGAAAAGTGCCAC
CTGGGTCCTTTTCATCACGTGCTATAAAAATAATTATAATTTAAATTTTTTAATATAAATATATAAATTA
AAAATAGAAAGTAAAAAAAGAAATTAAAGAAAAAATAGTTTTTGTTTTCCGAAGATGTAAAAGACTCTAG
GGGGATCGCCAACAAATACTACCTTTTATCTTGCTCTTCCTGCTCTCAGGTATTAATGCCGAATTGTTTC
ATCTTGTCTGTGTAGAAGACCACACACGAAAATCCTGTGATTTTACATTTTACTTATCGTTAATCGAATG
TATATCTATTTAATCTGCTTTTCTTGTCTAATAAATATATATGTAAAGTACGCTTTTTGTTGAAATTTTT
TAAACCTTTGTTTATTTTTTTTTCTTCATTCCGTAACTCTTCTACCTTCTTTATTTACTTTCTAAAATCC
AAATACAAAACATAAAAATAAATAAACACAGAGTAAATTCCCAAATTATTCCATCATTAAAAGATACGAG
GCGCGTGTAAGTTACAGGCAAGCGATCCGTCCTAAGAAACCATTATTATCATGACATTAACCTATAAAAA
TAGGCGTATCACGAGGCCCTTTCGTCTCGCGCGTTTCGGTGATGACGGTGAAAACCTCTGACACATGCAG
CTCCCGGAGACGGTCACAGCTTGTCTGTAAGCGGATGCCGGGAGCAGACAAGCCCGTCAGGGCGCGTCAG
CGGGTGTTGGCGGGTGTCGGGGCTGGCTTAACTATGCGGCATCAGAGCAGATTGTACTGAGAGTGCACCA
CGCTTTTCAATTCAATTCATCATTTTTTTTTTATTCTTTTTTTTGATTTCGGTTTCTTTGAAATTTTTTT
GATTCGGTAATCTCCGAACAGAAGGAAGAACGAAGGAAGGAGCACAGACTTAGATTGGTATATATACGCA
TATGTAGTGTTGAAGAAACATGAAATTGCCCAGTATTCTTAACCCAACTGCACAGAACAAAAACCTGCAG
GAAACGAAGATAAATCATGTCGAAAGCTACATATAAGGAACGTGCTGCTACTCATCCTAGTCCTGTTGCT
GCCAAGCTATTTAATATCATGCACGAAAAGCAAACAAACTTGTGTGCTTCATTGGATGTTCGTACCACCA
AGGAATTACTGGAGTTAGTTGAAGCATTAGGTCCCAAAATTTGTTTACTAAAAACACATGTGGATATCTT
GACTGATTTTTCCATGGAGGGCACAGTTAAGCCGCTAAAGGCATTATCCGCCAAGTACAATTTTTTACTC
TTCGAAGACAGAAAATTTGCTGACATTGGTAATACAGTCAAATTGCAGTACTCTGCGGGTGTATACAGAA
TAGCAGAATGGGCAGACATTACGAATGCACACGGTGTGGTGGGCCCAGGTATTGTTAGCGGTTTGAAGCA
GGCGGCAGAAGAAGTAACAAAGGAACCTAGAGGCCTTTTGATGTTAGCAGAATTGTCATGCAAGGGCTCC
CTATCTACTGGAGAATATACTAAGGGTACTGTTGACATTGCGAAGAGCGACAAAGATTTTGTTATCGGCT
TTATTGCTCAAAGAGACATGGGTGGAAGAGATGAAGGTTACGATTGGTTGATTATGACACCCGGTGTGGG
TTTAGATGACAAGGGAGACGCATTGGGTCAACAGTATAGAACCGTGGATGATGTGGTCTCTACAGGATCT
GACATTATTATTGTTGGAAGAGGACTATTTGCAAAGGGAAGGGATGCTAAGGTAGAGGGTGAACGTTACA
GAAAAGCAGGCTGGGAAGCATATTTGAGAAGATGCGGCCAGCAAAACTAAAAAACTGTATTATAAGTAAA
TGCATGTATACTAAACTCACAAATTAGAGCTTCAATTTAATTATATCAGTTATTACCCTGCGGTGTGAAA
TACCGCACAGATGCGTAAGGAGAAAATACCGCATCAGGAAATTGTAAACGTTAATATTTTGTTAAAATTC
GCGTTAAATTTTTGTTAAATCAGCTCATTTTTTAACCAATAGGCCGAAATCGGCAAAATCCCTTATAAAT
CAAAAGAATAGACCGAGATAGGGT
[37 nt withheld, positions 6045-6081]
AAAGAACGTGGACTCCAACGTCAAAGG
[49 nt withheld, positions 6109-6157]
T
[91 nt withheld, positions 6159-6249]
G
[124 nt withheld, positions 6251-6374]
CGCGCCATTCGCCATTCAGGCTGCGCAACTGTTGGGAAGGGCGATCGGTGCGGGCCTCTTCGCTATTACG
CCAGCTGGCGAAGGGGGGATGTGCTGCAAGGCGATTAAGTTGGGTAACGCCAGGGTTTTCCCAGTCACGA
CGTTGTAAAACGACGGCCAGTGAATTGTAATACGACTCACTATAGGGCGAATTGGCGGCCGCACGGATTA
GAAGCCGCCGAGCGGGTGACAGCCCTCCGAAGGAAGACTCTCCTCCGTGCGTCCTCGTCTTCACCGGTCG
CGTTCCTGAAACGCAGATGTGCCTCGCGCCGCACTGCTCCGAACAATAAAGATTCTACAATACTAGCTTT
TATGGTTATGAAGAGGAAAAATTGGCAGTAACCTGGCCCCACAAACCTTCAAATTAACGAATCAAATTAA
CAACCATAGGATGATAATGCGATTAGTTTTTTAGCCTTATTTCTGGGGTAATTAATCAGCGAAGCGATGA
TTTTTGATCTATTAACAGATATATAAATGGAAAAGCTGCATAACCACTTTAACTAATACTTTCAACATTT
TCAGTTTGTATTACTTCTTATTCAAATGTCATAAAAGTATCAACAAAAAATTGTTAATATACCTCTATAC
TTTAACGTCAAGGAGAAGGTTAATTAAGGAGAAAAAACTATAGCTAGC
