Features (pLannotate 1.2.2; 23 found; start..end, strand, type, name):
      1..651     +  CDS            RPL1A: RL1A_YEAST - Also known as SSM1, SSM1A. Experimental evidence at protein level: Swiss-Prot protein existence level 1. Component of the ribosome, a large ribonucleoprotein complex responsible for the synthesis of proteins in the cell. The small ribosomal subunit (SSU) binds messenger RNAs (mRNAs) and translates the encoded message by selecting cognate aminoacyl-transfer RNA (tRNA) molecules. The large subunit (LSU) contains the ribosomal catalytic site termed the peptidyl transferase center (PTC), which catalyzes the formation of peptide bonds, thereby polymerizing the amino acids delivered by
    652..670     +  CDS            VN155(I152L) (fragment): improved N-terminal fragment of mVenus for use in bimolecular fluorescence complementation (BiFC) (Kodama and Hu, 2010)
    676..1380    +  CDS            mCherry: mCherry is a basic (constitutively fluorescent) red fluorescent protein published in 2004, derived from Discosoma sp.. It is reported to be a very rapidly-maturing monomer with low acid sensitivity.
   1567..1589    +  CDS            3xHA (fragment): three tandem HA epitope tags
   1601..1753    +  CDS            YO201_YEAST (fragment): Protein uncertain: Swiss-Prot protein existence level 5. From Saccharomyces cerevisiae (strain ATCC 204508 / S288c) (Baker's yeast).
   1772..1790    -  promoter       T3 promoter: promoter for bacteriophage T3 RNA polymerase
   1835..1851    -  protein_bind   lac operator: The lac repressor binds to the lac operator to inhibit transcription in E. coli. This inhibition can be relieved by adding lactose or isopropyl-β-D-thiogalactopyranoside (IPTG). lac repressor encoded by lacI
   1859..1889    -  promoter       lac promoter: promoter for the E. coli lac operon
   1904..1925    -  protein_bind   CAP binding site: CAP binding activates transcription in the presence of cAMP. E. coli catabolite activator protein
   1938..2030    -  CDS            lacI (fragment): lac repressor; lacI; The lac repressor binds to the lac operator to inhibit transcription in E. coli. This inhibition can be relieved by adding lactose or isopropyl-β-D-thiogalactopyranoside (IPTG).
   2213..2801    -  rep_origin     ori: high-copy-number ColE1/pMB1/pBR322/pUC origin of replication
   2972..3832    -  CDS            AmpR: β-lactamase; bla; confers resistance to ampicillin, carbenicillin, and related antibiotics
   3833..3937    -  promoter       AmpR promoter: bla
   3974..4477    +  misc_feature   CEN/ARS: S. cerevisiae CEN6 centromere fused to an autonomously replicating sequence
   4545..4580    +  CDS            rop (fragment): Rop protein, which maintains plasmids at low copy number; rop
   4682..4731    +  misc_feature   bom (fragment): basis of mobility region from pBR322
   4739..4954    +  promoter       URA3 promoter: S. cerevisiae URA3
   4955..5758    +  CDS            URA3: orotidine-5'-phosphate decarboxylase, required for uracil biosynthesis; S. cerevisiae URA3; yeast auxotrophic marker, counterselectable with 5-fluoroorotic acid (5-FOA)
   5837..5888    +  misc_feature   bom (fragment): basis of mobility region from pBR322
   5916..6344    -  rep_origin     f1 ori (sequence partly withheld): f1 bacteriophage origin of replication; arrow indicates direction of (+) strand synthesis
   6352..6509    -  CDS            lacZα (fragment): LacZα fragment of β-galactosidase; lacZ fragment
   6512..6530    +  promoter       T7 promoter: promoter for bacteriophage T7 RNA polymerase
   6548..6989    +  promoter       GAL1 promoter: S. cerevisiae GAL1; inducible promoter, regulated by Gal4
>Addgene plasmid #160430 | pMJB1-RPL1B-Cl | addgene full sequence | sequence record 317510 | Addgene NGS Result
ATGTCCAAGATCACCTCTTCTCAAGTCAGAGAACACGTTAAGGAATTGTTGAAGTATTCTAACGAAACTA
AGAAGAGAAACTTTCTAGAAACCGTTGAATTGCAAGTTGGTTTGAAGAACTACGACCCACAAAGAGACAA
GAGATTCTCTGGTTCCTTGAAGTTGCCTAACTGTCCTAGACCAAACATGTCCATCTGTATCTTCGGTGAT
GCTTTCGATGTTGACAGAGCTAAGTCCTGCGGTGTTGACGCTATGTCCGTTGATGACTTGAAGAAGTTGA
ACAAGAACAAGAAGTTGATTAAGAAGTTGTCTAAGAAGTACAACGCTTTCATCGCTTCCGAAGTTTTGAT
CAAGCAAGTCCCACGTTTGTTGGGTCCACAATTGTCCAAGGCCGGTAAGTTCCCAACCCCAGTTTCTCAC
AACGACGATTTGTATGGTAAGGTTACCGATGTCAGATCTACCATCAAGTTCCAACTAAAGAAGGTCTTGT
GTTTGGCTGTTGCTGTCGGTAACGTCGAAATGGAAGAAGACGTTTTGGTTAACCAAATCTTGATGTCTGT
CAATTTCTTCGTCTCTTTATTGAAGAAGAACTGGCAAAACGTTGGTTCCTTGGTTGTTAAGTCTTCTATG
GGTCCAGCTTTCAGATTGTACGTGAGCAAGGGCGAGGAGCCTAGGGTGAGCAAGGGCGAGGAGGATAACA
TGGCCATCATCAAGGAGTTCATGAGATTCAAGGTGCACATGGAGGGCTCCGTGAACGGCCACGAGTTCGA
GATCGAGGGCGAGGGCGAGGGCAGACCCTACGAGGGCACCCAGACCGCCAAGCTGAAGGTGACCAAGGGT
GGCCCCCTGCCCTTCGCCTGGGACATCCTGTCCCCTCAGTTCATGTACGGCTCCAAGGCCTACGTGAAGC
ACCCCGCCGACATCCCCGACTACTTGAAGCTGTCCTTCCCCGAGGGCTTCAAGTGGGAGAGAGTGATGAA
CTTCGAGGACGGCGGCGTGGTGACCGTGACCCAGGACTCCTCCCTGCAGGACGGCGAGTTCATCTACAAG
GTGAAGTTGAGAGGCACCAACTTCCCCTCCGACGGCCCCGTAATGCAGAAGAAGACCATGGGCTGGGAGG
CCTCCTCCGAGAGAATGTACCCCGAGGACGGCGCCCTGAAGGGCGAGATCAAGCAGAGGCTGAAGCTGAA
GGACGGCGGCCACTACGACGCTGAGGTCAAGACCACCTACAAGGCCAAGAAGCCCGTGCAGCTGCCCGGC
GCCTACAACGTCAACATCAAGTTGGACATCACCTCCCACAACGAGGACTACACCATTGTGGAACAATATG
AAAGAGCTGAAGGTAGACATTCTACTGGTGGTATGGATGAATTGTACAAATAAGCTAGCATAGATTAATT
TAAACAGTATATGTACAGTTTTATATATATATATATATATATATACATATATAAAGAAACCTGTGCGTTT
TTTGTATTTTCAAATACATTTAGTTTTGGCGCCACTTCTATAAAAGGTCTCATGATATTGTTACAGATCT
GTTTAGCTTGCCTCGAGGTCGACTATCCATACGATGTTCCTGATTATGCTTAGTGTACATGACACCGATT
ATTTAAAGCTGCAGCATACGATATATATACATGTGTATATATGTATACCTATGAATGTCAGTAAGTATGT
ATACGAACAGTATGATACTGAAGATGACAAGGTAATGCATCATTCTATACGTGTCATTCTGAACGAGGCG
CGCGGATCCCAGCTTTTGTTCCCTTTAGTGAGGGTTAATTTCGAGCTTGGCGTAATCATGGTCATAGCTG
TTTCCTGTGTGAAATTGTTATCCGCTCACAATTCCACACAACATACGAGCCGGAAGCATAAAGTGTAAAG
CCTGGGGTGCCTAATGAGTGAGCTAACTCACATTAATTGCGTTGCGCTCACTGCCCGCTTTCCAGTCGGG
AAACCTGTCGTGCCAGCTGCATTAATGAATCGGCCAACGCGCGGGGAGAGGCGGTTTGCGTATTGGGCGC
TCTTCCGCTTCCTCGCTCACTGACTCGCTGCGCTCGGTCGTTCGGCTGCGGCGAGCGGTATCAGCTCACT
CAAAGGCGGTAATACGGTTATCCACAGAATCAGGGGATAACGCAGGAAAGAACATGTGAGCAAAAGGCCA
GCAAAAGGCCAGGAACCGTAAAAAGGCCGCGTTGCTGGCGTTTTTCCATAGGCTCCGCCCCCCTGACGAG
CATCACAAAAATCGACGCTCAAGTCAGAGGTGGCGAAACCCGACAGGACTATAAAGATACCAGGCGTTTC
CCCCTGGAAGCTCCCTCGTGCGCTCTCCTGTTCCGACCCTGCCGCTTACCGGATACCTGTCCGCCTTTCT
CCCTTCGGGAAGCGTGGCGCTTTCTCATAGCTCACGCTGTAGGTATCTCAGTTCGGTGTAGGTCGTTCGC
TCCAAGCTGGGCTGTGTGCACGAACCCCCCGTTCAGCCCGACCGCTGCGCCTTATCCGGTAACTATCGTC
TTGAGTCCAACCCGGTAAGACACGACTTATCGCCACTGGCAGCAGCCACTGGTAACAGGATTAGCAGAGC
GAGGTATGTAGGCGGTGCTACAGAGTTCTTGAAGTGGTGGCCTAACTACGGCTACACTAGAAGAACAGTA
TTTGGTATCTGCGCTCTGCTGAAGCCAGTTACCTTCGGAAAAAGAGTTGGTAGCTCTTGATCCGGCAAAC
AAACCACCGCTGGTAGCGGTGGTTTTTTTGTTTGCAAGCAGCAGATTACGCGCAGAAAAAAAGGATCTCA
AGAAGATCCTTTGATCTTTTCTACGGGGTCTGACGCTCAGTGGAACGAAAACTCACGTTAAGGGATTTTG
GTCATGAGATTATCAAAAAGGATCTTCACCTAGATCCTTTTAAATTAAAAATGAAGTTTTAAATCAATCT
AAAGTATATATGAGTAAACTTGGTCTGACAGTTACCAATGCTTAATCAGTGAGGCACCTATCTCAGCGAT
CTGTCTATTTCGTTCATCCATAGTTGCCTGACTCCCCGTCGTGTAGATAACTACGATACGGGAGGGCTTA
CCATCTGGCCCCAGTGCTGCAATGATACCGCGAGACCCACGCTCACCGGCTCCAGATTTATCAGCAATAA
ACCAGCCAGCCGGAAGGGCCGAGCGCAGAAGTGGTCCTGCAACTTTATCCGCCTCCATCCAGTCTATTAA
TTGTTGCCGGGAAGCTAGAGTAAGTAGTTCGCCAGTTAATAGTTTGCGCAACGTTGTTGCCATTGCTACA
GGCATCGTGGTGTCACGCTCGTCGTTTGGTATGGCTTCATTCAGCTCCGGTTCCCAACGATCAAGGCGAG
TTACATGATCCCCCATGTTGTGCAAAAAAGCGGTTAGCTCCTTCGGTCCTCCGATCGTTGTCAGAAGTAA
GTTGGCCGCAGTGTTATCACTCATGGTTATGGCAGCACTGCATAATTCTCTTACTGTCATGCCATCCGTA
AGATGCTTTTCTGTGACTGGTGAGTACTCAACCAAGTCATTCTGAGAATAGTGTATGCGGCGACCGAGTT
GCTCTTGCCCGGCGTCAATACGGGATAATACCGCGCCACATAGCAGAACTTTAAAAGTGCTCATCATTGG
AAAACGTTCTTCGGGGCGAAAACTCTCAAGGATCTTACCGCTGTTGAGATCCAGTTCGATGTAACCCACT
CGTGCACCCAACTGATCTTCAGCATCTTTTACTTTCACCAGCGTTTCTGGGTGAGCAAAAACAGGAAGGC
AAAATGCCGCAAAAAAGGGAATAAGGGCGACACGGAAATGTTGAATACTCATACTCTTCCTTTTTCAATA
TTATTGAAGCATTTATCAGGGTTATTGTCTCATGAGCGGATACATATTTGAATGTATTTAGAAAAATAAA
CAAATAGGGGTTCCGCGCACATTTCCCCGAAAAGTGCCACCTGGGTCCTTTTCATCACGTGCTATAAAAA
TAATTATAATTTAAATTTTTTAATATAAATATATAAATTAAAAATAGAAAGTAAAAAAAGAAATTAAAGA
AAAAATAGTTTTTGTTTTCCGAAGATGTAAAAGACTCTAGGGGGATCGCCAACAAATACTACCTTTTATC
TTGCTCTTCCTGCTCTCAGGTATTAATGCCGAATTGTTTCATCTTGTCTGTGTAGAAGACCACACACGAA
AATCCTGTGATTTTACATTTTACTTATCGTTAATCGAATGTATATCTATTTAATCTGCTTTTCTTGTCTA
ATAAATATATATGTAAAGTACGCTTTTTGTTGAAATTTTTTAAACCTTTGTTTATTTTTTTTTCTTCATT
CCGTAACTCTTCTACCTTCTTTATTTACTTTCTAAAATCCAAATACAAAACATAAAAATAAATAAACACA
GAGTAAATTCCCAAATTATTCCATCATTAAAAGATACGAGGCGCGTGTAAGTTACAGGCAAGCGATCCGT
CTAAGAAACCATTATTATCATGACATTAACCTATAAAAATAGGCGTATCACGAGGCCCTTTCGTCTCGCG
CGTTTCGGTGATGACGGTGAAAACCTCTGACACATGCAGCTCCCGGAGACGGTCACAGCTTGTCTGTAAG
CGGATGCCGGGAGCAGACAAGCCCGTCAGGGCGCGTCAGCGGGTGTTGGCGGGTGTCGGGGCTGGCTTAA
CTATGCGGCATCAGAGCAGATTGTACTGAGAGTGCACCATACCACCTTTTCAATTCATCATTTTTTTTTT
ATTCTTTTTTTTGATTTCGGTTTCCTTGAAATTTTTTTGATTCGGTAATCTCCGAACAGAAGGAAGAACG
AAGGAAGGAGCACAGACTTAGATTGGTATATATACGCATATGTAGTGTTGAAGAAACATGAAATTGCCCA
GTATTCTTAACCCAACTGCACAGAACAAAAACCTGCAGGAAACGAAGATAAATCATGTCGAAAGCTACAT
ATAAGGAACGTGCTGCTACTCATCCTAGTCCTGTTGCTGCCAAGCTATTTAATATCATGCACGAAAAGCA
AACAAACTTGTGTGCTTCATTGGATGTTCGTACCACCAAGGAATTACTGGAGTTAGTTGAAGCATTAGGT
CCCAAAATTTGTTTACTAAAAACACATGTGGATATCTTGACTGATTTTTCCATGGAGGGCACAGTTAAGC
CGCTAAAGGCATTATCCGCCAAGTACAATTTTTTACTCTTCGAAGACAGAAAATTTGCTGACATTGGTAA
TACAGTCAAATTGCAGTACTCTGCGGGTGTATACAGAATAGCAGAATGGGCAGACATTACGAATGCACAC
GGTGTGGTGGGCCCAGGTATTGTTAGCGGTTTGAAGCAGGCGGCAGAAGAAGTAACAAAGGAACCTAGAG
GCCTTTTGATGTTAGCAGAATTGTCATGCAAGGGCTCCCTATCTACTGGAGAATATACTAAGGGTACTGT
TGACATTGCGAAGAGCGACAAAGATTTTGTTATCGGCTTTATTGCTCAAAGAGACATGGGTGGAAGAGAT
GAAGGTTACGATTGGTTGATTATGACACCCGGTGTGGGTTTAGATGACAAGGGAGACGCATTGGGTCAAC
AGTATAGAACCGTGGATGATGTGGTCTCTACAGGATCTGACATTATTATTGTTGGAAGAGGACTATTTGC
AAAGGGAAGGGATGCTAAGGTAGAGGGTGAACGTTACAGAAAAGCAGGCTGGGAAGCATATTTGAGAAGA
TGCGGCCAGCAAAACTAAAAAACTGTATTATAAGTAAATGCATGTATACTAAACTCACAAATTAGAGCTT
CAATTTAATTATATCAGTTATTACCCTATGCGGTGTGAAATACCGCACAGATGCGTAAGGAGAAAATACC
GCATCAGGAAATTGTAAGCGTTAATATTTTGTTAAAATTCGCGTTAAATTTTTGTTAAATCAGCTCATTT
TTTAACCAATAGGCCGAAATCGGCAAAATCCCTTATAAATCAAAAGAATAGACCGAGATAGGGT
[37 nt withheld, positions 6015-6051]
AAAGAACGTGGACTCCAACGTCAAAGG
[49 nt withheld, positions 6079-6127]
T
[91 nt withheld, positions 6129-6219]
G
[124 nt withheld, positions 6221-6344]
CGCGCCATTCGCCATTCAGGCTGCGCAACTGTTGGGAAGGGCGATCGGTGCGGGCCTCTTCGCTATTACG
CCAGCTGGCGAAGGGGGGATGTGCTGCAAGGCGATTAAGTTGGGTAACGCCAGGGTTTTCCCAGTCACGA
CGTTGTAAAACGACGGCCAGTGAATTGTAATACGACTCACTATAGGGCGAATTGGCGGCCGCACGGATTA
GAAGCCGCCGAGCGGGCGACAGCCCTCCGACGGAAGACTCTCCTCCGTGCGTCCTCGTCTTCACCGGTCG
CGTTCCTGAAACGCAGATGTGCCTCGCGCCGCACTGCTCCGAACAATAAAGATTCTACAATACTAGCTTT
TATGGTTATGAAGAGGAAAAATTGGCAGTAACCTGGCCCCACAAACCTTCAAATTAACGAATCAAATTAA
CAACCATAGGATGATAATGCGATTAGTTTTTTAGCCTTATTTCTGGGGTAATTAATCAGCGAAGCGATGA
TTTTTGATCTATTAACAGATATATAAATGGAAAAGCTGCATAACCACTTTAACTAATACTTTCAACATTT
TCAGTTTGTATTACTTCTTATTCAAATGTCATAAAAGTATCAACAAAAAATTGTTAATATACCTCTATAC
TTTAACGTCAAGGAGAAGGTTAATTAAGGAGAAAAAACTATAGCTAGC
